>Addgene plasmid #40013 | EKAR2G_design2_mTFP_175_Venus_229 | depositor partial sequence | sequence record 50947 | Biosensor
CCATGGCACACCATCACCACCATCACGGGAGCGGGGAGCAGAAACTAATATCAGAGGAGGATCTTGGCTC
AGGAACCGGTAGATCTGGGCACATGGCGGACGAGGAGAAGCTGCCGCCCGGCTGGGAGAAGCGCATGAGC
CGCAGCTCAGGCCGAGTGTACTACTTCAACCACATCACTAACGCCAGCCAGTGGGAGCGGCCCAGCGGCA
ACAGCAGCAGTGGTGGCAAAAACGGGCAGGGGGAGCCTGCCAGGAAGCTGCGCATTCTGCAGTCGACTAG
GGAGCAAGGGCTTGTGGGATCCGGCGGCCACCACCGCGTTGACTTCAAGACCATCTACAGGGCCAAGAAG
GCGGTGAAGCTGCCCGACTATCACTTTGTGGACCACCGCATCGAGATCCTGAACCACGACAAGGACTACA
ACAAGGTGACCGTTTACGAGAGCGCCGTGGCCCGCAACTCCACCGACGGCATGGACGAGCTGTACAAGGG
TGCTAGCGGAGGAATGGTGAGCAAGGGCGAGGAGACCACAATGGGCGTAATCAAGCCCGACATGAAGATC
AAGCTGAAGATGGAGGGCAACGTGAATGGCCACGCCTTCGTGATCGAGGGCGAGGGCGAGGGCAAGCCCT
ACGACGGCACCAACACCATCAACCTGGAGGTGAAGGAGGGAGCCCCCCTGCCCTTCTCCTACGACATTCT
GACCACCGCGTTCGCCTACGGCAACAGGGCCTTCACCAAGTACCCCGACGACATCCCCAACTACTTCAAG
CAGTCCTTCCCCGAGGGCTACTCTTGGGAGCGCACCATGACCTTCGAGGACAAGGGCATCGTGAAGGTGA
AGTCCGACATCTCCATGGAGGAGGACTCCTTCATCTACGAGATACACCTCAAGGGCGAGAACTTCCCCCC
CAACGGCCCCGTGATGCAGAAGAAGACCACCGGCTGGGACGCCTCCACCGAGAGGATGTACGTGCGCGAC
GGCGTGCTGAAGGGCGACGTCAAGCACAAGCTGCTGCTGGAGGGCTCCGGAACTTCTGGTTCTGGTAAAC
CTGGTTCTGGTGAAGGTTCTACTAAAGCGGCCGCCATGATCACTCTCGGCATGGACGAGCTGTACAAGGG
TGGCAGCGGTGGCATGGTGAGCAAGGGCGAGGAGCTGTTCACCGGGGTGGTGCCCATCCTGGTCGAGCTG
GACGGCGACGTAAACGGCCACAAGTTCAGCGTGTCCGGCGAGGGCGAGGGCGATGCCACCTACGGCAAGC
TGACCCTGAAGCTGATCTGCACCACCGGCAAGCTGCCCGTGCCCTGGCCCACCCTCGTGACCACCCTGGG
CTACGGCCTGATGTGCTTCGCCCGCTACCCCGACCACATGAAGCAGCACGACTTCTTCAAGTCCGCCATG
CCCGAAGGCTACGTCCAGGAGCGCACCATCTTCTTCAAGGACGACGGCAACTACAAGACCCGCGCCGAGG
TGAAGTTCGAGGGCGACACCCTGGTGAACCGCATCGAGCTGAAGGGCATCGACTTCAAGGAGGACGGCAA
CATCCTGGGGCACAAGCTGGAGTACAACTACAACAGCCACAACGTCTATATCACCGCCGACAAGCAGAAG
AACGGCATCAAGGCCAACTTCAAGATCCGCCACAACATCGAGGACGGCGGCGTGCAGCTCGCCGACCACT
ACCAGCAGAACACCCCCATCGGCGACGGCCCCGTGCTGCTGCCCGACAACCACTACCTGAGCTACCAGTC
CGCCCTGAGCAAAGACCCCAACGAGAAGCGCGATCACATGGTCCTGCTGGAGTTCGTGACCGCCGCCGGG
GGTACCGCTGACCAACTGACTGAAGAGTGGTCGACGGTACAGCGGACCGCGCCTGACGTACCACGTACAC
CAGTAGGAAAGGCAAAGCTTTCATTCCAATTCCCGCGGGCGCGGGATATCCTTCAAAAAAAACTTGAAGA
ACTTGAACTTGACGAATGAGATATCTGACTCGAG
