>Addgene plasmid #40013 | EKAR2G_design2_mTFP_175_Venus_229 | addgene partial sequence | sequence record 54700 | pTriExUP 5'-GGTTATTGTGCTGTCTCATCA-3'
ATACGACTCACTATAGGGGAATTGTGAGCGGATAACAATTCCCCGGAGTTAATCCGGGACCTTTAATTCA
ACCCAACACAATATATTATAGTTAAATAAGAATTATTATCAAATCATTTGTATATTAATTAAAATACTAT
ACTGTAAATTACATTTTATTTACAATCAAAGGAGATATACCATGGCACACCATCACCACCATCACGGGAG
CGGGGAGCAGAAACTAATATCAGAGGAGGATCTTGGCTCAGGAACCGGTAGATCTGGGCACATGGCGGAC
GAGGAGAAGCTGCCGCCCGGCTGGGAGAAGCGCATGAGCCGCAGCTCAGGCCGAGTGTACTACTTCAACC
ACATCACTAACGCCAGCCAGTGGGAGCGGCCCAGCGGCAACAGCAGCAGTGGTGGCAAAAACGGGCAGGG
GGAGCCTGCCAGGAAGCTGCGCATTCTGCAGTCGACTAGGGAGCAAGGGCTTGTGGGATCCGGCGGCCAC
CACCGCGTTGACTTCAAGACCATCTACAGGGCCAAGAAGGCGGTGAAGCTGCCCGACTATCACTTTGTGG
ACCACCGCATCGAGATCCTGAACCACGACAAGGACTACAACAAGGTGACCGTTTACGAGAGCGCCGTGGC
CCGCAACTCCACCGACGGCATGGACGAGCTGTACAAGGGTGCTAGCGGAGGAATGGTGAGCAAGGGCGAG
GAGACCACAATGGGCGTAATCAAGCCCGACATGAAGATCAAGCTGAAGATGGAGGGCAACGTGAATGGCC
ACGCCTTCGTGATCGAGGGCGAGGGCGAGGGCAAGCCCTACGACGGCACCAACACCATCAACCTGGAGGT
GAAGGAGGGAGCCCCC
