>Addgene plasmid #40013 | EKAR2G_design2_mTFP_175_Venus_229 | addgene partial sequence | sequence record 54803 | pTriExDOWN 5'-TCGATCTCAGTGGTATTTGTG-3'
CCACCTTCTGATAGGCAGCCTGCACCTGAGGTTAATCACTTAGTGATGGTGATGGTGATGGTGGTGCTCG
AGTCAGATATCTCATTCGTCAAGTTCAAGTTCTTCAAGTTTTTTTTGAAGGATATCCCGCGCCCGCGGGA
ATTGGAATGAAAGCTTTGCCTTTCCTACTGGTGTACGTGGTACGTCAGGCGCGGTCCGCTGTACCGTCGA
CCACTCTTCAGTCAGTTGGTCAGCGGTACCCCCGGCGGCGGTCACGAACTCCAGCAGGACCATGTGATCG
CGCTTCTCGTTGGGGTCTTTGCTCAGGGCGGACTGGTAGCTCAGGTAGTGGTTGTCGGGCAGCAGCACGG
GGCCGTCGCCGATGGGGGTGTTCTGCTGGTAGTGGTCGGCGAGCTGCACGCCGCCGTCCTCGATGTTGTG
GCGGATCTTGAAGTTGGCCTTGATGCCGTTCTTCTGCTTGTCGGCGGTGATATAGACGTTGTGGCTGTTG
TAGTTGTACTCCAGCTTGTGCCCCAGGATGTTGCCGTCCTCCTTGAAGTCGATGCCCTTCAGCTCGATGC
GGTTCACCAGGGTGTCGCCCTCGAACTTCACCTCGGCGCGGGTCTTGTAGTTGCCGTCGTCCTTGAAGAA
GATGGTGCGCTCCTGGACGTAGCCTTCGGGCATGGCGGACTTGAAGAAGTCGTGCTGCTTCATGTGGTCG
GGGTAGCGGGCGAAGCACATCAGGCCGTAGCCCAGGGTGGTCACGAGGGTGGGCCA
