>Addgene plasmid #40013 | EKAR2G_design2_mTFP_175_Venus_229 | addgene partial sequence | sequence record 55989 | EGFP-N 5'-CGTCGCCGTCCAGCTCGACCAG-3'
TCGCCCTTGCTCACCATGCCACCGCTGCCACCCTTGTACAGCTCGTCCATGCCGAGAGTGATCATGGCGG
CCGCTTTAGTAGAACCTTCACCAGAACCAGGTTTACCAGAACCAGAAGTTCCGGAGCCCTCCAGCAGCAG
CTTGTGCTTGACGTCGCCCTTCAGCACGCCGTCGCGCACGTACATCCTCTCGGTGGAGGCGTCCCAGCCG
GTGGTCTTCTTCTGCATCACGGGGCCGTTGGGGGGGAAGTTCTCGCCCTTGAGGTGTATCTCGTAGATGA
AGGAGTCCTCCTCCATGGAGATGTCGGACTTCACCTTCACGATGCCCTTGTCCTCGAAGGTCATGGTGCG
CTCCCAAGAGTAGCCCTCGGGGAAGGACTGCTTGAAGTAGTTGGGGATGTCGTCGGGGTACTTGGTGAAG
GCCCTGTTGCCGTAGGCGAACGCGGTGGTCAGAATGTCGTAGGAGAAGGGCAGGGGGGCTCCCTCCTTCA
CCTCCAGGTTGATGGTGTTGGTGCCGTCGTAGGGCTTGCCCTCGCCCTCGCCCTCGATCACGAAGGCGTG
GCCATTCACGTTGCCCTCCATCTTCAGCTTGATCTTCATGTCGGGCTTGATTACGCCCATTGTGGTCTCC
TCGCCCTTGCTCACCATTCCTCCGCTAGCACCCTTGTACAGCTCGTCCATGCCGTCGGTGGAGTTGCGGG
CCACGGCGCTCTCGTAAACGGTCACCTTGTTGTAGTCCTTGTCGTGGTTCAGGATCTCGATGCGGTGGTC
CACAAAGTGATAGTCGGGCAGCTTCACCGCCTTCTTGGCCCTGTAGATGGTCTTGAAGTCAACGCGGTGG
TGGCCGCCGGATCCCACAAGCCCTTGCTCCCTAGTCGACTGCA
