>Addgene plasmid #40013 | EKAR2G_design2_mTFP_175_Venus_229 | addgene partial sequence | sequence record 56669 | EXFP-R 5'-GTCTTGTAGTTGCCGTCGTC-3'
GGGCATGGCGGACTTGAAGAAGTCGTGCTGCTTCATGTGGTCGGGGTAGCGGGCGAAGCACATCAGGCCG
TAGCCCAGGGTGGTCACGAGGGTGGGCCAGGGCACGGGCAGCTTGCCGGTGGTGCAGATCAGCTTCAGGG
TCAGCTTGCCGTAGGTGGCATCGCCCTCGCCCTCGCCGGACACGCTGAACTTGTGGCCGTTTACGTCGCC
GTCCAGCTCGACCAGGATGGGCACCACCCCGGTGAACAGCTCCTCGCCCTTGCTCACCATGCCACCGCTG
CCACCCTTGTACAGCTCGTCCATGCCGAGAGTGATCATGGCGGCCGCTTTAGTAGAACCTTCACCAGAAC
CAGGTTTACCAGAACCAGAAGTTCCGGAGCCCTCCAGCAGCAGCTTGTGCTTGACGTCGCCCTTCAGCAC
GCCGTCGCGCACGTACATCCTCTCGGTGGAGGCGTCCCAGCCGGTGGTCTTCTTCTGCATCACGGGGCCG
TTGGGGGGGAAGTTCTCGCCCTTGAGGTGTATCTCGTAGATGAAGGAGTCCTCCTCCATGGAGATGTCGG
ACTTCACCTTCACGATGCCCTTGTCCTCGAAGGTCATGGTGCGCTCCCAAGAGTAGCCCTCGGGGAAGGA
CTGCTTGAAGTAGTTGGGGATGTCGTCGGGGTACTTGGTGAAGGCCCTGTTGCCGTA
