[The description below was written by a language model from this plasmid's Addgene catalogue record.]
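Description:
EKAR2G_design2_mTFP_175_Venus_229 is a roughly 6.9 kb expression plasmid built on the Novagen pTriEx4 backbone (about 4.9 kb), a multi-host vector catalogued for mammalian, bacterial and insect expression. It is maintained in E. coli as a high-copy plasmid under ampicillin selection. No feature table accompanies the record, so the origin of replication and other backbone elements are not itemised. The only regulatory element explicitly listed is a CMV promoter driving the insert.

The payload is a synthetic insert of about 2 kb encoding an ERK activity reporter, cloned between PacI and XhoI sites that both remain intact, and carrying an N-terminal His-Myc tag for purification and immunodetection. The construct belongs to a second-generation EKAR series produced with a toolkit for building and optimising FRET biosensors, and part of it derives from an earlier genetically encoded ERK sensor. The name indicates an mTFP donor and a Venus acceptor. The numbers 175 and 229 most likely denote particular fluorophore variants, such as circular permutation or truncation positions, and "design2" one of several sensor topologies tested, but the record does not define these terms.

In sensors of this class, ERK phosphorylation of a substrate peptide promotes its binding to a phospho-recognition domain within the same polypeptide. This changes the distance or orientation of the two fluorophores and therefore the FRET efficiency. The exact sensing modules and linkers in this plasmid are not stated. The construct is intended for ratiometric live-cell imaging of ERK signalling in time and space, typically after transfection into mammalian cells.
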