Addgene plasmid #40013: EKAR2G_design2_mTFP_175_Venus_229
Depositing lab: Olivier Pertz. Depositing organization: University of Basel. Publication: A Versatile Toolkit to Produce Sensitive FRET Biosensors to Visualize Signaling in Time and Space. Fritz RD, Letzelter M, Reimann A, Martin K, Fusco L, Ritsma L, Ponsioen B, Fluri E, Schulte-Merker S, van Rheenen J, Pertz O. Sci Signal. 2013 Jul 23;6(285):rs12. doi: 10.1126/scisignal.2004135. PubMed 23882122.
Backbone
  Vector backbone: pTriEx4
  Backbone manufacturer: Novagen
  Backbone size w/o insert (bp): 4900
  Total vector size (bp): 6900
  Vector type: Mammalian Expression, Bacterial Expression, Insect Expression
Growth in bacteria
  Bacterial resistance: Ampicillin, 100 μg/mL
  Growth temperature: 37°C
  Growth strain: Top10
  Copy number: High Copy
Gene/Insert
  Gene/Insert name: Erk activity reporter
  Species: Synthetic
  Insert size (bp): 1994
  Promoter: CMV
  Tag / fusion protein: His-Myc (N terminal on insert)
  Cloning method: Restriction Enzyme; 5′ cloning site PacI (not destroyed); 3′ cloning site XhoI (not destroyed)
  Sequencing primers: 5′ ctggttattgtgctgtctc; 3′ tcagtggtatttgtga
Resource information
  A portion of this plasmid was derived from a plasmid made by: Karel Svoboda, Janelia Farm Research Campus, Howard Hughes Medical Institute, Ashburn
Terms and licenses: Academic/Nonprofit Terms; Industry Terms: Not Available to Industry
Depositor comments: A genetically encoded fluorescent sensor of ERK activity. 2008. PNAS 205(49)
How to cite: EKAR2G_design2_mTFP_175_Venus_229 was a gift from Olivier Pertz (Addgene plasmid # 40013 ; http://n2t.net/addgene:40013 ; RRID:Addgene_40013)
